Addgene plasmid #114285: pCLXEBR-pTF-Epo
Purpose: TET-inducible expression of Erythropoietin
Depositing lab: Patrick Salmon. Depositing organization: University of Geneva.
Backbone
  Vector backbone: pCLXEBR65
  Vector type: Lentiviral
  Selectable markers: Blasticidin
Growth in bacteria
  Bacterial resistance: Ampicillin, 100 μg/mL
  Growth temperature: 37°C
  Growth strain: NEB Stable
  Copy number: High Copy
Gene/Insert
  Gene/Insert name: Erythropoietin
  Species: R. norvegicus (rat)
  Entrez Gene: Epo
  Cloning method: Gateway Cloning
Terms and licenses: Academic/Nonprofit Terms; Industry Terms: Not Available to Industry
Depositor comments: pTF is an optimized TET-promoter, described in HGT 2011, Giry et al.
How to cite: pCLXEBR-pTF-Epo was a gift from Patrick Salmon (Addgene plasmid # 114285 ; http://n2t.net/addgene:114285 ; RRID:Addgene_114285)
