[The description below was written by a language model from this plasmid's Addgene catalogue record and pLannotate feature annotations shown in this document.]
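Description:
pCLXEBR-pTF-Epo is an all-in-one, tetracycline-inducible lentiviral transfer vector built on the pCLXEBR65 backbone for regulated expression of rat erythropoietin (Epo). In bacteria it is maintained through a high-copy ColE1/pUC-type origin and selected with ampicillin (AmpR). The plasmid backbone also carries an SV40 origin and polyadenylation signals outside the viral unit. The viral genome is driven by a CMV enhancer fused to a truncated HIV-1 5' LTR, followed by the Ψ packaging signal with a gag fragment, the RRE for Rev-dependent export, and cPPT/CTS elements. It ends in a truncated 3' LTR that carries a loxP site. After reverse transcription that site would be expected to be copied into both LTRs, in principle allowing Cre-mediated excision of the integrated provirus, though the record does not state this purpose.

The payload consists of two cassettes in the same orientation. The first is the pTF promoter, described by the depositor as an optimized TET promoter. It is annotated as a set of tet operators upstream of a minimal promoter fragment, and it drives the rat Epo coding sequence. Epo is flanked by attB1 and attB2 sites, consistent with Gateway assembly. Downstream, after a second cPPT/CTS, an EF-1α core promoter expresses blasticidin S deaminase followed by a reverse tetracycline transactivator fragment and a RelA (p65) activation domain, suggesting an rtTA-p65 fusion. The record does not annotate how the resistance and transactivator coding regions are linked. A WPRE follows to enhance transcript expression.

Transduced cells can thus be selected with blasticidin, and Epo is switched on by doxycycline from a single integrated vector. The depositor and sequencing-derived records differ by only a few nucleotides and share the same feature layout.
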