Features (pLannotate 1.2.2; 40 found; start..end, strand, type, name):
      4..383     +  enhancer       CMV enhancer: human cytomegalovirus immediate early enhancer
    385..642     +  LTR            5' LTR (truncated): truncated 5' long terminal repeat (LTR) from HIV-1
    689..814     +  misc_feature   HIV-1 Ψ: packaging signal of human immunodeficiency virus type 1
    798..1157    +  CDS            HIV-1 gag (fragment): gag protein from human immunodeficiency virus 1; gag
   1306..1423    +  misc_feature   cPPT/CTS: central polypurine tract and central termination sequence of HIV-1
   1566..1649    +  CDS            vif (fragment): VIF_HV1BR - Experimental evidence at protein level: Swiss-Prot protein existence level 1. Counteracts the innate antiviral activity of host APOBEC3F and APOBEC3G. Forms a complex with host APOBEC3F and APOBEC3G thus preventing the entry of these lethally hypermutating enzymes into progeny virions. Recruits an active E3 ubiquitin ligase complex composed of elongin BC, CUL5, and RBX2 to induce polyubiquitination of APOBEC3G and APOBEC3F. In turn, they are directed to the 26S proteasome for degradation. Vif interaction with APOBEC3G also blocks its cytidine deaminase activity in a proteasome-inde
   1783..2016    +  misc_feature   RRE: The Rev response element (RRE) of HIV-1 allows for Rev-dependent mRNA export from the nucleus to the cytoplasm.
   2393..2493    +  CDS            Rev (fragment): human immunodeficiency virus 1 (HIV-1) Rev protein; rev; enhances nuclear export of unspliced and incompletely spliced viral mRNAs
   2536..2554    +  protein_bind   tet operator: bacterial operator O1 for the tetR and tetA genes tetracycline repressor TetR
   2577..2595    +  protein_bind   tet operator: bacterial operator O1 for the tetR and tetA genes tetracycline repressor TetR
   2618..2645    -  promoter       tetR/tetA promoters (fragment): tetR; overlapping promoters for bacterial tetR and tetA
   2741..2759    +  protein_bind   tet operator: bacterial operator O1 for the tetR and tetA genes tetracycline repressor TetR
   2770..2813    +  promoter       minimal CaMV 35S promoter (fragment): minimal 35S promoter from cauliflower mosaic virus
   2819..2840    +  misc_feature   MCS (fragment): pUC18/19 multiple cloning site
   2844..2868    +  protein_bind   attB1: mutant version of attB; recombination site for the Gateway® BP reaction BP Clonase™
   2874..3449    +  CDS            Epo: EPO_RAT - Experimental evidence at transcript level: Swiss-Prot protein existence level 2. Hormone involved in the regulation of erythrocyte proliferation and differentiation and the maintenance of a physiological level of circulating erythrocyte mass. Binds to EPOR leading to EPOR dimerization and JAK2 activation thereby activating specific downstream effectors, including STAT1 and STAT3. From Rattus norvegicus (Rat).
   3453..3477    -  protein_bind   attB2: mutant version of attB; recombination site for the Gateway® BP reaction BP Clonase™
   3481..3502    +  misc_feature   MCS (fragment): pUC18/19 multiple cloning site
   3503..3543    -  misc_feature   MCS (fragment): pBluescript multiple cloning site
   3546..3663    +  misc_feature   cPPT/CTS: central polypurine tract and central termination sequence of HIV-1
   3719..3930    +  promoter       EF-1α core promoter: core promoter for human elongation factor EF-1α
   3949..4344    +  CDS            BSD: blasticidin S deaminase; Aspergillus terreus BSD; confers resistance to blasticidin
   4414..5037    +  CDS            rtTA3 (fragment): reverse tetracycline transactivator 3 activates expression from Tet-responsive promoters in the presence of doxycycline
   5476..5847    +  CDS            RelA (p65) AD: transcriptional activation domain of human RelA, also known as p65 (O'Shea and Perkins, 2008)
   5873..6461    +  misc_feature   WPRE: woodchuck hepatitis virus posttranscriptional regulatory element
   6478..6582    +  CDS            nef (fragment): NEF_HV1LA - Experimental evidence at protein level: Swiss-Prot protein existence level 1. Extracellular Nef protein targets CD4(+) T-lymphocytes for apoptosis by interacting with CXCR4 surface receptors. From Human immunodeficiency virus type 1 group M subtype B (isolate Lai) (HIV-1).
   6603..6636    +  protein_bind   loxP: Cre-mediated recombination occurs in the 8-bp core sequence (GCATACAT). Cre recombinase
   6656..6836    +  LTR            5' LTR (truncated): truncated 5' long terminal repeat (LTR) from HIV-1
   6939..6994    +  polyA_signal   β-globin poly(A) signal: rabbit β-globin polyadenylation signal (Gil and Proudfoot, 1987)
   7377..7393    -  protein_bind   lac operator: The lac repressor binds to the lac operator to inhibit transcription in E. coli. This inhibition can be relieved by adding lactose or isopropyl-β-D-thiogalactopyranoside (IPTG). lac repressor encoded by lacI
   7401..7431    -  promoter       lac promoter: promoter for the E. coli lac operon
   7446..7467    -  protein_bind   CAP binding site: CAP binding activates transcription in the presence of cAMP. E. coli catabolite activator protein
   7480..7519    -  CDS            lacI (fragment): lac repressor; lacI; The lac repressor binds to the lac operator to inhibit transcription in E. coli. This inhibition can be relieved by adding lactose or isopropyl-β-D-thiogalactopyranoside (IPTG).
   7526..7548    +  promoter       SV40 promoter (fragment): SV40 enhancer and early promoter
   7572..7707    +  rep_origin     SV40 ori: SV40 origin of replication
   7727..7861    +  polyA_signal   SV40 poly(A) signal: SV40 polyadenylation signal
   7863..7917    -  CDS            lacI (fragment): lac repressor; lacI; The lac repressor binds to the lac operator to inhibit transcription in E. coli. This inhibition can be relieved by adding lactose or isopropyl-β-D-thiogalactopyranoside (IPTG).
   8100..8688    -  rep_origin     ori: high-copy-number ColE1/pMB1/pBR322/pUC origin of replication
   8859..9719    -  CDS            AmpR: β-lactamase; bla; confers resistance to ampicillin, carbenicillin, and related antibiotics
   9720..9824    -  promoter       AmpR promoter: bla
>Addgene plasmid #114285 | pCLXEBR-pTF-Epo | depositor full sequence | sequence record 215776 | Full Sequence
GTCGACATTGATTATTGACTAGTTATTAATAGTAATCAATTACGGGGTCATTAGTTCATAGCCCATATAT
GGAGTTCCGCGTTACATAACTTACGGTAAATGGCCCGCCTGGCTGACCGCCCAACGACCCCCGCCCATTG
ACGTCAATAATGACGTATGTTCCCATAGTAACGCCAATAGGGACTTTCCATTGACGTCAATGGGTGGACT
ATTTACGGTAAACTGCCCACTTGGCAGTACATCAAGTGTATCATATGCCAAGTACGCCCCCTATTGACGT
CAATGACGGTAAATGGCCCGCCTGGCATTATGCCCAGTACATGACCTTATGGGACTTTCCTACTTGGCAG
TACATCTACGTATTAGTCATCGCTATTACCATGGGAGGCGTGGCCTGGGCGGGACTGGGGAGTGGCGAGC
CCTCAGATCCTGCATATAAGCAGCTGCTTTTTGCCTGTACTGGGTCTCTCTGGTTAGACCAGATCTGAGC
CTGGGAGCTCTCTGGCTAACTAGGGAACCCACTGCTTAAGCCTCAATAAAGCTTGCCTTGAGTGCTTCAA
GTAGTGTGTGCCCGTCTGTTGTGTGACTCTGGTAACTAGAGATCCCTCAGACCCTTTTAGTCAGTGTGGA
AAATCTCTAGCAGTGGCGCCCGAACAGGGACTTGAAAGCGAAAGGGAAACCAGAGGAGCTCTCTCGACGC
AGGACTCGGCTTGCTGAAGCGCGCACGGCAAGAGGCGAGGGGCGGCGACTGGTGAGTACGCCAAAAATTT
TGACTAGCGGAGGCTAGAAGGAGAGAGATGGGTGCGAGAGCGTCAGTATTAAGCGGGGGAGAATTAGATC
GCGATGGGAAAAAATTCGGTTAAGGCCAGGGGGAAAGAAAAAATATAAATTAAAACATATAGTATGGGCA
AGCAGGGAGCTAGAACGATTCGCAGTTAATCCTGGCCTGTTAGAAACATCAGAAGGCTGTAGACAAATAC
TGGGACAGCTACAACCATCCCTTCAGACAGGATCAGAAGAACTTAGATCATTATATAATACAGTAGCAAC
CCTCTATTGTGTGCATCAAAGGATAGAGATAAAAGACACCAAGGAAGCTTTAGACAAGATAGAGGAAGAG
CAAAACAAAAGTAAGAAAAAAGCACAGCAAGCAGCAGGATCTTCAGACCTGGAAATTCCCTACAATCCCC
AAAGTCAAGGAGTAGTAGAATCTATGAATAAAGAATTAAAGAAAATTATAGGACAGGTAAGAGATCAGGC
TGAACATCTTAAGACAGCAGTACAAATGGCAGTATTCATCCACAATTTTAAAAGAAAAGGGGGGATTGGG
GGGTACAGTGCAGGGGAAAGAATAGTAGACATAATAGCAACAGACATACAAACTAAAGAATTACAAAAAC
AAATTACAAAAATTCAAAATTTTCGGGTTTATTACAGGGACAGCAGAAATCCACTTTGGAAAGGACCAGC
AAAGCTCCTCTGGAAAGGTGAAGGGGCAGTAGTAATACAAGATAATAGTGACATAAAAGTAGTGCCAAGA
AGAAAAGCAAAGATCATTAGGGATTATGGAAAACAGATGGCAGGTGATGATTGTGTGGCAAGTAGACAGG
ATGAGGATTAGAACATGGAAAAGTTTAGTAAAACACCATAAGGAGGAGATATGAGGGACAATTGGAGAAG
TGAATTATATAAATATAAAGTAGTAAAAATTGAACCATTAGGAGTAGCACCCACCAAGGCAAAGAGAAGA
GTGGTGCAGAGAGAAAAAAGAGCAGTGGGAATAGGAGCTTTGTTCCTTGGGTTCTTGGGAGCAGCAGGAA
GCACTATGGGCGCAGCGTCAATGACGCTGACGGTACAGGCCAGACAATTATTGTCTGGTATAGTGCAGCA
GCAGAACAATTTGCTGAGGGCTATTGAGGCGCAACAGCATCTGTTGCAACTCACAGTCTGGGGCATCAAG
CAGCTCCAGGCAAGAATCCTGGCTGTGGAAAGATACCTAAAGGATCAACAGCTCCTGGGGATTTGGGGTT
GCTCTGGAAAACTCATTTGCACCACTGCTGTGCCTTGGAATGCTAGTTGGAGTAATAAATCTCTGGAACA
GATTTGGAATCACACGACCTGGATGGAGTGGGACAGAGAAATTAACAATTACACAAGCTTAATACACTCC
TTAATTGAAGAATCGCAAAACCAGCAAGAAAAGAATGAACAAGAATTATTGGAATTAGATAAATGGGCAA
GTTTGTGGAATTGGTTTAACATAACAAATTGGCTGTGGTATATAAAATTATTCATAATGATAGTAGGAGG
CTTGGTAGGTTTAAGAATAGTTTTTGCTGTACTTTCTATAGTGAATAGAGTTAGGCAGGGATATTCACCA
TTATCGTTTCAGACCCACCTCCCAACCCCGAGGGGACCCGACAGGCCCGAAGGAATAGAAGAAGAAGGTG
GAGAGAGAGACAGAGACAGATCCATTCGATTAGTGAACGGATCTCGACGGTATCGGTTCGGTACAACTCC
CACTAGACATATCCTACTCTATCATTGATAGAGTGACCCTTCCATAGACATATCCTACTCTATCATTGAT
AGAGTGACCCTTCCACTAGGTTCACTTTTCTCTATCATTGATAGGGAGTGGTAAACAATTGATGGACAAA
ATCTATCAATGATAGAGAGTGCATGTTACTAGTATTGTTCTTCTCTATCATTGATAGTGACTTTGCCTAA
TCACTTAGCAACTCTATCATTGATAGAGTTCTAGTATTAGCAAGGCCTTTCCTCTATATAAGGAAGTTCA
TTTCATTTGGAGAAGATCCCCGGGGATCCTCTAGAGTCGAATCACAAGTTTGTACAAAAAAGCAGGCTTC
ACCATGGGGGTGCCCGAACGTCCCACCCTGCTGCTTTTACTATCCTTGCTACTGATTCCTCTGGGCCTCC
CAGTCCTCTGCGCTCCCCCACGCCTCATTTGCGACAGTCGCGTTCTGGAGAGGTACATCTTGGAGGCCAA
GGAGGCAGAAAATGTCACAATGGGCTGTGCAGAAGGTCCCAGACTGAGTGAGAATATTACCGTCCCAGAT
ACCAAAGTCAACTTCTACGCTTGGAAAAGAATGAAGGTGGAAGAACAGGCTGTAGAAGTTTGGCAAGGCC
TGTCTCTGCTCTCAGAAGCCATCCTGCAGGCCCAGGCTCTGCAGGCCAATTCCTCCCAGCCACCAGAGAG
TCTTCAGCTTCATATAGACAAAGCCATCAGTGGGCTACGTAGCCTCACTTCACTGCTTCGGGTGCTGGGA
GCTCAGAAGGAATTGATGTCGCCTCCAGACGCCACCCAAGCCGCTCCACTCCGAACACTCACAGCGGATA
CTTTCTGCAAGCTCTTCCGGGTCTACTCCAACTTCCTCCGGGGGAAACTGAAGCTGTACACGGGGGAGGC
CTGCAGGAGAGGGGACAGGTGAACCCAGCTTTCTTGTACAAAGTGGTGATTCGACCTGCAGGCATGCAAG
CTCGGGCCCCCCCTCGAGGTCGACGGTATCGATAAGCTTGATAACTTTTAAAAGAAAAGGGGGGATTGGG
GGGTACAGTGCAGGGGAAAGAATAGTAGACATAATAGCAACAGACATACAAACTAAAGAATTACAAAAAC
AAATTACAAAAATTCAAAATTTTCCGATCACGAGACTAGCCTCGAGAAGCTTGATCGATGGCTCCGGTGC
CCGTCAGTGGGCAGAGCGCACATCGCCCACAGTCCCCGAGAAGTTGGGGGGAGGGGTCGGCAATTGAACC
GGTGCCTAGAGAAGGTGGCGCGGGGTAAACTGGGAAAGTGATGTCGTGTACTGGCTCCGCCTTTTTCCCG
AGGGTGGGGGAGAACCGTATATAAGTGCAGTAGTCGCCGTGAACGTTCTTTTTCGCAACGGGTTTGCCGC
CAGAACACAGGTGTCGTGACGCGGATCCATGGCCAAGCCTTTGTCTCAAGAAGAATCCACCCTCATTGAA
AGAGCAACGGCTACAATCAACAGCATCCCCATCTCTGAAGACTACAGCGTCGCCAGCGCAGCTCTCTCTA
GCGACGGCCGCATCTTCACTGGTGTCAATGTATATCATTTTACTGGGGGACCTTGTGCAGAACTCGTGGT
GCTGGGCACTGCTGCTGCTGCGGCAGCTGGCAACCTGACTTGTATCGTCGCGATCGGAAATGAGAACAGG
GGCATCTTGAGCCCCTGCGGACGGTGCCGACAGGTGCTTCTCGATCTGCATCCTGGGATCAAAGCCATAG
TGAAGGACAGTGATGGACAGCCGACGGCAGTTGGGATTCGTGAATTGCTGCCCTCTGGTTATGTGTGGGA
GGGCGGATCAGGTCAATGTACTAACTACGCTTTGTTGAAGCTTGCCGGCGATGTTGAAAGTAACCCCGGT
CCTATGTCCAGACTGGACAAGAGCAAAGTCATAAACGGCGCTCTGGAATTACTCAATGGAGTCGGTATCG
AAGGCCTGACGACAAGGAAACTCGCTCAAAAGCTGGGAGTTGAGCAGCCTACCCTGTACTGGCACGTGAA
GAACAAGCGGGCCCTGCTCGATGCCCTGCCAATCGAGATGCTGGACAGGCATCATACCCACTTCTGCCCC
CTGGAAGGCGAGTCATGGCAAGACTTTCTGCGGAACAACGCCAAGTCATTCCGCTGTGCTCTCCTCTCAC
ATCGCGACGGGGCTAAAGTGCATCTCGGCACCCGCCCAACAGAGAAACAGTACGAAACCCTGGAAAATCA
GCTCGCGTTCCTGTGTCAGCAAGGCTTCTCCCTGGAGAACGCACTGTACGCTCTGTCCGCCGTGGGCCAC
TTTACACTGGGCTGCGTATTGGAGGAACAGGAGCATCAAGTAGCAAAAGAGGAAAGAGAGACACCTACCA
CCGATTCTATGCCCCCACTTCTGAGACAAGCAATTGAGCTGTTCGACCGGCAGGGAGCCGAACCTGCCTT
CCTTTTCGGCCTGGAACTAATCATATGTGGCCTGGAGAAACAGCTAAAGTGCGAAAGCGGCGGGCCGGCC
TCGAGCGAATTCCAGTACCTGCCAGATACAGACGATCGTCACCGGATTGAGGAGAAACGTAAAAGGACAT
ATGAGACCTTCAAGAGCATCATGAAGAAGAGTCCTTTCAGCGGACCCACCGACCCCCGGCCTCCACCTCG
ACGCATTGCTGTGCCTTCCCGCAGCTCAGCTTCTGTCCCCAAGCCAGCACCCCAGCCCTATCCCTTTACG
TCATCCCTGAGCACCATCAACTATGATGAGTTTCCCACCATGGTGTTTCCTTCTGGGCAGATCAGCCAGG
CCTCGGCCTTGGCCCCGGCCCCTCCCCAAGTCCTGCCCCAGGCTCCAGCCCCTGCCCCTGCTCCAGCCAT
GGTATCAGCTCTGGCCCAGGCCCCAGCCCCTGTCCCAGTCCTAGCCCCAGGCCCTCCTCAGGCTGTGGCC
CCACCTGCCCCCAAGCCCACCCAGGCTGGGGAAGGAACGCTGTCAGAGGCCCTGCTGCAGCTGCAGTTTG
ATGATGAAGACCTGGGGGCCTTGCTTGGCAACAGCACAGACCCAGCTGTGTTCACAGACCTGGCATCCGT
CGACAACTCCGAGTTTCAGCAGCTGCTGAACCAGGGCATACCTGTGGCCCCCCACACAACTGAGCCCATG
CTGATGGAGTACCCTGAGGCTATAACTCGCCTAGTGACAGGGGCCCAGAGGCCCCCCGACCCAGCTCCTG
CTCCACTGGGGGCCCCGGGGCTCCCCAATGGCCTCCTTTCAGGAGATGAAGACTTCTCCTCCATTGCGGA
CATGGACTTCTCAGCCCTGCTGAGTCAGATCAGCTCCTAAAGATCCGCGTCGTACGGTCGACAATCAACC
TCTGGATTACAAAATTTGTGAAAGATTGACTGGTATTCTTAACTATGTTGCTCCTTTTACGCTATGTGGA
TACGCTGCTTTAATGCCTTTGTATCATGCTATTGCTTCCCGTATGGCTTTCATTTTCTCCTCCTTGTATA
AATCCTGGTTGCTGTCTCTTTATGAGGAGTTGTGGCCCGTTGTCAGGCAACGTGGCGTGGTGTGCACTGT
GTTTGCTGACGCAACCCCCACTGGTTGGGGCATTGCCACCACCTGTCAGCTCCTTTCCGGGACTTTCGCT
TTCCCCCTCCCTATTGCCACGGCGGAACTCATCGCCGCCTGCCTTGCCCGCTGCTGGACAGGGGCTCGGC
TGTTGGGCACTGACAATTCCGTGGTGTTGTCGGGGAAGCTGACGTCCTTTCCATGGCTGCTCGCCTGTGT
TGCCACCTGGATTCTGCGCGGGACGTCCTTCTGCTACGTCCCTTCGGCCCTCAATCCAGCGGACCTTCCT
TCCCGCGGCCTGCTGCCGGCTCTGCGGCCTCTTCCGCGTCTTCGCCTTCGCCCTCAGACGAGTCGGATCT
CCCTTTGGGCCGCCTCCCCGCCTGGAATTCGAGCTCGGTACCTTTAAGACCAATGACTTACAAGGCAGCT
GTAGATCTTAGCCACTTTTTAAAAGAAAAGGGGGGACTGGAAGGGCTAATTCACTCCCAACGAAGACAAG
ATGGGATCAATTCACCATGGGAATAACTTCGTATAGCATACATTATACGAAGTTATGCTGCTTTTTGCTT
GTACTGGGTCTCTCTGGTTAGACCAGATCTGAGCCTGGGAGCTCTCTGGCTAACTAGGGAACCCACTGCT
TAAGCCTCAATAAAGCTTGCCTTGAGTGCTTCAAGTAGTGTGTGCCCGTCTGTTGTGTGACTCTGGTAAC
TAGAGATCCCTCAGACCCTTTTAGTCAGTGTGGAAAATCTCTAGCAGCATCTAGTTGAATCGCCAGTGTG
TCGAGCTAGCAGATCTTTTTCCCTCTGCCAAAAATTATGGGGACATCATGAAGCCCCTTGAGCATCTGAC
TTCTGGCTAATAAAGGAAATTTATTTTCATTGCAATAGTGTGTTGGAATTTTTTGTGTCTCTCACTCGGA
AGGACATATGGGAGGGCAAATCATTTAAAACATCAGAATGAGTATTTGGTTTAGAGTTTGGCAACATATG
CCATATGCTGGCTGCCATGAACAAAGGTGGCTATAAAGAGGTCATCAGTATATGAAACAGCCCCCTGCTG
TCCATTCCTTATTCCATAGAAAAGCCTTGACTTGAGGTTAGATTTTTTTTATATTTTGTTTTGTGTTATT
TTTTTCTTTAACATCCCTAAAATTTTCCTTACATGTTTTACTAGCCAGATTTTTCCTCCTCTCCTGACTA
CTCCCAGTCATAGCTGTCCCTCTTCTCTTATGAAGATCCCTCGACCTGCAGCCCAAGCTTGGCGTAATCA
TGGTCATAGCTGTTTCCTGTGTGAAATTGTTATCCGCTCACAATTCCACACAACATACGAGCCGGAAGCA
TAAAGTGTAAAGCCTGGGGTGCCTAATGAGTGAGCTAACTCACATTAATTGCGTTGCGCTCACTGCCCGC
TTTCCAGTCGGGAAACCTGTCGTGCCAGCGGATCCGCATCTCAATTAGTCAGCAACCATAGTCCCGCCCC
TAACTCCGCCCATCCCGCCCCTAACTCCGCCCAGTTCCGCCCATTCTCCGCCCCATGGCTGACTAATTTT
TTTTATTTATGCAGAGGCCGAGGCCGCCTCGGCCTCTGAGCTATTCCAGAAGTAGTGAGGAGGCTTTTTT
GGAGGCCTAGGCTTTTGCAAAAAGCTAACTTGTTTATTGCAGCTTATAATGGTTACAAATAAAGCAATAG
CATCACAAATTTCACAAATAAAGCATTTTTTTCACTGCATTCTAGTTGTGGTTTGTCCAAACTCATCAAT
GTATCTTATCATGTCTGGATCCGCTGCATTAATGAATCGGCCAACGCGCGGGGAGAGGCGGTTTGCGTAT
TGGGCGCTCTTCCGCTTCCTCGCTCACTGACTCGCTGCGCTCGGTCGTTCGGCTGCGGCGAGCGGTATCA
GCTCACTCAAAGGCGGTAATACGGTTATCCACAGAATCAGGGGATAACGCAGGAAAGAACATGTGAGCAA
AAGGCCAGCAAAAGGCCAGGAACCGTAAAAAGGCCGCGTTGCTGGCGTTTTTCCATAGGCTCCGCCCCCC
TGACGAGCATCACAAAAATCGACGCTCAAGTCAGAGGTGGCGAAACCCGACAGGACTATAAAGATACCAG
GCGTTTCCCCCTGGAAGCTCCCTCGTGCGCTCTCCTGTTCCGACCCTGCCGCTTACCGGATACCTGTCCG
CCTTTCTCCCTTCGGGAAGCGTGGCGCTTTCTCAATGCTCACGCTGTAGGTATCTCAGTTCGGTGTAGGT
CGTTCGCTCCAAGCTGGGCTGTGTGCACGAACCCCCCGTTCAGCCCGACCGCTGCGCCTTATCCGGTAAC
TATCGTCTTGAGTCCAACCCGGTAAGACACGACTTATCGCCACTGGCAGCAGCCACTGGTAACAGGATTA
GCAGAGCGAGGTATGTAGGCGGTGCTACAGAGTTCTTGAAGTGGTGGCCTAACTACGGCTACACTAGAAG
GACAGTATTTGGTATCTGCGCTCTGCTGAAGCCAGTTACCTTCGGAAAAAGAGTTGGTAGCTCTTGATCC
GGCAAACAAACCACCGCTGGTAGCGGTGGTTTTTTTGTTTGCAAGCAGCAGATTACGCGCAGAAAAAAAG
GATCTCAAGAAGATCCTTTGATCTTTTCTACGGGGTCTGACGCTCAGTGGAACGAAAACTCACGTTAAGG
GATTTTGGTCATGAGATTATCAAAAAGGATCTTCACCTAGATCCTTTTAAATTAAAAATGAAGTTTTAAA
TCAATCTAAAGTATATATGAGTAAACTTGGTCTGACAGTTACCAATGCTTAATCAGTGAGGCACCTATCT
CAGCGATCTGTCTATTTCGTTCATCCATAGTTGCCTGACTCCCCGTCGTGTAGATAACTACGATACGGGA
GGGCTTACCATCTGGCCCCAGTGCTGCAATGATACCGCGAGACCCACGCTCACCGGCTCCAGATTTATCA
GCAATAAACCAGCCAGCCGGAAGGGCCGAGCGCAGAAGTGGTCCTGCAACTTTATCCGCCTCCATCCAGT
CTATTAATTGTTGCCGGGAAGCTAGAGTAAGTAGTTCGCCAGTTAATAGTTTGCGCAACGTTGTTGCCAT
TGCTACAGGCATCGTGGTGTCACGCTCGTCGTTTGGTATGGCTTCATTCAGCTCCGGTTCCCAACGATCA
AGGCGAGTTACATGATCCCCCATGTTGTGCAAAAAAGCGGTTAGCTCCTTCGGTCCTCCGATCGTTGTCA
GAAGTAAGTTGGCCGCAGTGTTATCACTCATGGTTATGGCAGCACTGCATAATTCTCTTACTGTCATGCC
ATCCGTAAGATGCTTTTCTGTGACTGGTGAGTACTCAACCAAGTCATTCTGAGAATAGTGTATGCGGCGA
CCGAGTTGCTCTTGCCCGGCGTCAATACGGGATAATACCGCGCCACATAGCAGAACTTTAAAAGTGCTCA
TCATTGGAAAACGTTCTTCGGGGCGAAAACTCTCAAGGATCTTACCGCTGTTGAGATCCAGTTCGATGTA
ACCCACTCGTGCACCCAACTGATCTTCAGCATCTTTTACTTTCACCAGCGTTTCTGGGTGAGCAAAAACA
GGAAGGCAAAATGCCGCAAAAAAGGGAATAAGGGCGACACGGAAATGTTGAATACTCATACTCTTCCTTT
TTCAATATTATTGAAGCATTTATCAGGGTTATTGTCTCATGAGCGGATACATATTTGAATGTATTTAGAA
AAATAAACAAATAGGGGTTCCGCGCACATTTCCCCGAAAAGTGCCACCTG
