Features (pLannotate 1.2.2; 40 found; start..end, strand, type, name):
      1..25      +  protein_bind   attB1: mutant version of attB; recombination site for the Gateway® BP reaction BP Clonase™
     31..606     +  CDS            Epo: EPO_RAT - Experimental evidence at transcript level: Swiss-Prot protein existence level 2. Hormone involved in the regulation of erythrocyte proliferation and differentiation and the maintenance of a physiological level of circulating erythrocyte mass. Binds to EPOR leading to EPOR dimerization and JAK2 activation thereby activating specific downstream effectors, including STAT1 and STAT3. From Rattus norvegicus (Rat).
    610..634     -  protein_bind   attB2: mutant version of attB; recombination site for the Gateway® BP reaction BP Clonase™
    638..659     +  misc_feature   MCS (fragment): pUC18/19 multiple cloning site
    660..700     -  misc_feature   MCS (fragment): pBluescript multiple cloning site
    703..820     +  misc_feature   cPPT/CTS: central polypurine tract and central termination sequence of HIV-1
    877..1088    +  promoter       EF-1α core promoter: core promoter for human elongation factor EF-1α
   1107..1502    +  CDS            BSD: blasticidin S deaminase; Aspergillus terreus BSD; confers resistance to blasticidin
   1572..2195    +  CDS            rtTA3 (fragment): reverse tetracycline transactivator 3 activates expression from Tet-responsive promoters in the presence of doxycycline
   2634..3005    +  CDS            RelA (p65) AD: transcriptional activation domain of human RelA, also known as p65 (O'Shea and Perkins, 2008)
   3031..3619    +  misc_feature   WPRE: woodchuck hepatitis virus posttranscriptional regulatory element
   3636..3740    +  CDS            nef (fragment): NEF_HV1LA - Experimental evidence at protein level: Swiss-Prot protein existence level 1. Extracellular Nef protein targets CD4(+) T-lymphocytes for apoptosis by interacting with CXCR4 surface receptors. From Human immunodeficiency virus type 1 group M subtype B (isolate Lai) (HIV-1).
   3761..3794    +  protein_bind   loxP: Cre-mediated recombination occurs in the 8-bp core sequence (GCATACAT). Cre recombinase
   3814..3994    +  LTR            5' LTR (truncated): truncated 5' long terminal repeat (LTR) from HIV-1
   4097..4152    +  polyA_signal   β-globin poly(A) signal: rabbit β-globin polyadenylation signal (Gil and Proudfoot, 1987)
   4537..4553    -  protein_bind   lac operator: The lac repressor binds to the lac operator to inhibit transcription in E. coli. This inhibition can be relieved by adding lactose or isopropyl-β-D-thiogalactopyranoside (IPTG). lac repressor encoded by lacI
   4561..4591    -  promoter       lac promoter: promoter for the E. coli lac operon
   4606..4627    -  protein_bind   CAP binding site: CAP binding activates transcription in the presence of cAMP. E. coli catabolite activator protein
   4640..4679    -  CDS            lacI (fragment): lac repressor; lacI; The lac repressor binds to the lac operator to inhibit transcription in E. coli. This inhibition can be relieved by adding lactose or isopropyl-β-D-thiogalactopyranoside (IPTG).
   4686..4708    +  promoter       SV40 promoter (fragment): SV40 enhancer and early promoter
   4732..4867    +  rep_origin     SV40 ori: SV40 origin of replication
   4887..5021    +  polyA_signal   SV40 poly(A) signal: SV40 polyadenylation signal
   5023..5077    -  CDS            lacI (fragment): lac repressor; lacI; The lac repressor binds to the lac operator to inhibit transcription in E. coli. This inhibition can be relieved by adding lactose or isopropyl-β-D-thiogalactopyranoside (IPTG).
   5260..5848    -  rep_origin     ori: high-copy-number ColE1/pMB1/pBR322/pUC origin of replication
   6019..6879    -  CDS            AmpR: β-lactamase; bla; confers resistance to ampicillin, carbenicillin, and related antibiotics
   6880..6984    -  promoter       AmpR promoter: bla
   7015..7394    +  enhancer       CMV enhancer: human cytomegalovirus immediate early enhancer
   7396..7653    +  LTR            5' LTR (truncated): truncated 5' long terminal repeat (LTR) from HIV-1
   7700..7825    +  misc_feature   HIV-1 Ψ: packaging signal of human immunodeficiency virus type 1
   7809..8168    +  CDS            HIV-1 gag (fragment): gag protein from human immunodeficiency virus 1; gag
   8317..8434    +  misc_feature   cPPT/CTS: central polypurine tract and central termination sequence of HIV-1
   8577..8660    +  CDS            vif (fragment): VIF_HV1BR - Experimental evidence at protein level: Swiss-Prot protein existence level 1. Counteracts the innate antiviral activity of host APOBEC3F and APOBEC3G. Forms a complex with host APOBEC3F and APOBEC3G thus preventing the entry of these lethally hypermutating enzymes into progeny virions. Recruits an active E3 ubiquitin ligase complex composed of elongin BC, CUL5, and RBX2 to induce polyubiquitination of APOBEC3G and APOBEC3F. In turn, they are directed to the 26S proteasome for degradation. Vif interaction with APOBEC3G also blocks its cytidine deaminase activity in a proteasome-inde
   8794..9027    +  misc_feature   RRE: The Rev response element (RRE) of HIV-1 allows for Rev-dependent mRNA export from the nucleus to the cytoplasm.
   9404..9504    +  CDS            Rev (fragment): human immunodeficiency virus 1 (HIV-1) Rev protein; rev; enhances nuclear export of unspliced and incompletely spliced viral mRNAs
   9547..9565    +  protein_bind   tet operator: bacterial operator O1 for the tetR and tetA genes tetracycline repressor TetR
   9588..9606    +  protein_bind   tet operator: bacterial operator O1 for the tetR and tetA genes tetracycline repressor TetR
   9629..9656    -  promoter       tetR/tetA promoters (fragment): tetR; overlapping promoters for bacterial tetR and tetA
   9752..9770    +  protein_bind   tet operator: bacterial operator O1 for the tetR and tetA genes tetracycline repressor TetR
   9781..9824    +  promoter       minimal CaMV 35S promoter (fragment): minimal 35S promoter from cauliflower mosaic virus
   9830..9851    +  misc_feature   MCS (fragment): pUC18/19 multiple cloning site
>Addgene plasmid #114285 | pCLXEBR-pTF-Epo | addgene full sequence | sequence record 218919 | Addgene NGS Result
ACAAGTTTGTACAAAAAAGCAGGCTTCACCATGGGGGTGCCCGAACGTCCCACCCTGCTGCTTTTACTAT
CCTTGCTACTGATTCCTCTGGGCCTCCCAGTCCTCTGCGCTCCCCCACGCCTCATTTGCGACAGTCGCGT
TCTGGAGAGGTACATCTTGGAGGCCAAGGAGGCAGAAAATGTCACAATGGGCTGTGCAGAAGGTCCCAGA
CTGAGTGAGAATATTACCGTCCCAGATACCAAAGTCAACTTCTACGCTTGGAAAAGAATGAAGGTGGAAG
AACAGGCTGTAGAAGTTTGGCAAGGCCTGTCTCTGCTCTCAGAAGCCATCCTGCAGGCCCAGGCTCTGCA
GGCCAATTCCTCCCAGCCACCAGAGAGTCTTCAGCTTCATATAGACAAAGCCATCAGTGGGCTACGTAGC
CTCACTTCACTGCTTCGGGTGCTGGGAGCTCAGAAGGAATTGATGTCGCCTCCAGACGCCACCCAAGCCG
CTCCACTCCGAACACTCACAGCGGATACTTTCTGCAAGCTCTTCCGGGTCTACTCCAACTTCCTCCGGGG
GAAACTGAAGCTGTACACGGGGGAGGCCTGCAGGAGAGGGGACAGGTGAACCCAGCTTTCTTGTACAAAG
TGGTGATTCGACCTGCAGGCATGCAAGCTCGGGCCCCCCCTCGAGGTCGACGGTATCGATAAGCTTGATA
ACTTTTAAAAGAAAAGGGGGGATTGGGGGGTACAGTGCAGGGGAAAGAATAGTAGACATAATAGCAACAG
ACATACAAACTAAAGAATTACAAAAACAAATTACAAAAATTCAAAATTTTATCGATCACGAGACTAGCCT
CGAGAAGCTTGATCGATGGCTCCGGTGCCCGTCAGTGGGCAGAGCGCACATCGCCCACAGTCCCCGAGAA
GTTGGGGGGAGGGGTCGGCAATTGAACCGGTGCCTAGAGAAGGTGGCGCGGGGTAAACTGGGAAAGTGAT
GTCGTGTACTGGCTCCGCCTTTTTCCCGAGGGTGGGGGAGAACCGTATATAAGTGCAGTAGTCGCCGTGA
ACGTTCTTTTTCGCAACGGGTTTGCCGCCAGAACACAGGTGTCGTGACGCGGATCCATGGCCAAGCCTTT
GTCTCAAGAAGAATCCACCCTCATTGAAAGAGCAACGGCTACAATCAACAGCATCCCCATCTCTGAAGAC
TACAGCGTCGCCAGCGCAGCTCTCTCTAGCGACGGCCGCATCTTCACTGGTGTCAATGTATATCATTTTA
CTGGGGGACCTTGTGCAGAACTCGTGGTGCTGGGCACTGCTGCTGCTGCGGCAGCTGGCAACCTGACTTG
TATCGTCGCGATCGGAAATGAGAACAGGGGCATCTTGAGCCCCTGCGGACGGTGCCGACAGGTGCTTCTC
GATCTGCATCCTGGGATCAAAGCCATAGTGAAGGACAGTGATGGACAGCCGACGGCAGTTGGGATTCGTG
AATTGCTGCCCTCTGGTTATGTGTGGGAGGGCGGATCAGGTCAATGTACTAACTACGCTTTGTTGAAGCT
TGCCGGCGATGTTGAAAGTAACCCCGGTCCTATGTCCAGACTGGACAAGAGCAAAGTCATAAACGGCGCT
CTGGAATTACTCAATGGAGTCGGTATCGAAGGCCTGACGACAAGGAAACTCGCTCAAAAGCTGGGAGTTG
AGCAGCCTACCCTGTACTGGCACGTGAAGAACAAGCGGGCCCTGCTCGATGCCCTGCCAATCGAGATGCT
GGACAGGCATCATACCCACTTCTGCCCCCTGGAAGGCGAGTCATGGCAAGACTTTCTGCGGAACAACGCC
AAGTCATTCCGCTGTGCTCTCCTCTCACATCGCGACGGGGCTAAAGTGCATCTCGGCACCCGCCCAACAG
AGAAACAGTACGAAACCCTGGAAAATCAGCTCGCGTTCCTGTGTCAGCAAGGCTTCTCCCTGGAGAACGC
ACTGTACGCTCTGTCCGCCGTGGGCCACTTTACACTGGGCTGCGTATTGGAGGAACAGGAGCATCAAGTA
GCAAAAGAGGAAAGAGAGACACCTACCACCGATTCTATGCCCCCACTTCTGAGACAAGCAATTGAGCTGT
TCGACCGGCAGGGAGCCGAACCTGCCTTCCTTTTCGGCCTGGAACTAATCATATGTGGCCTGGAGAAACA
GCTAAAGTGCGAAAGCGGCGGGCCGGCCTCGAGCGAATTCCAGTACCTGCCAGATACAGACGATCGTCAC
CGGATTGAGGAGAAACGTAAAAGGACATATGAGACCTTCAAGAGCATCATGAAGAAGAGTCCTTTCAGCG
GACCCACCGACCCCCGGCCTCCACCTCGACGCATTGCTGTGCCTTCCCGCAGCTCAGCTTCTGTCCCCAA
GCCAGCACCCCAGCCCTATCCCTTTACGTCATCCCTGAGCACCATCAACTATGATGAGTTTCCCACCATG
GTGTTTCCTTCTGGGCAGATCAGCCAGGCCTCGGCCTTGGCCCCGGCCCCTCCCCAAGTCCTGCCCCAGG
CTCCAGCCCCTGCCCCTGCTCCAGCCATGGTATCAGCTCTGGCCCAGGCCCCAGCCCCTGTCCCAGTCCT
AGCCCCAGGCCCTCCTCAGGCTGTGGCCCCACCTGCCCCCAAGCCCACCCAGGCTGGGGAAGGAACGCTG
TCAGAGGCCCTGCTGCAGCTGCAGTTTGATGATGAAGACCTGGGGGCCTTGCTTGGCAACAGCACAGACC
CAGCTGTGTTCACAGACCTGGCATCCGTCGACAACTCCGAGTTTCAGCAGCTGCTGAACCAGGGCATACC
TGTGGCCCCCCACACAACTGAGCCCATGCTGATGGAGTACCCTGAGGCTATAACTCGCCTAGTGACAGGG
GCCCAGAGGCCCCCCGACCCAGCTCCTGCTCCACTGGGGGCCCCGGGGCTCCCCAATGGCCTCCTTTCAG
GAGATGAAGACTTCTCCTCCATTGCGGACATGGACTTCTCAGCCCTGCTGAGTCAGATCAGCTCCTAAAG
ATCCGCGTCGTACGGTCGACAATCAACCTCTGGATTACAAAATTTGTGAAAGATTGACTGGTATTCTTAA
CTATGTTGCTCCTTTTACGCTATGTGGATACGCTGCTTTAATGCCTTTGTATCATGCTATTGCTTCCCGT
ATGGCTTTCATTTTCTCCTCCTTGTATAAATCCTGGTTGCTGTCTCTTTATGAGGAGTTGTGGCCCGTTG
TCAGGCAACGTGGCGTGGTGTGCACTGTGTTTGCTGACGCAACCCCCACTGGTTGGGGCATTGCCACCAC
CTGTCAGCTCCTTTCCGGGACTTTCGCTTTCCCCCTCCCTATTGCCACGGCGGAACTCATCGCCGCCTGC
CTTGCCCGCTGCTGGACAGGGGCTCGGCTGTTGGGCACTGACAATTCCGTGGTGTTGTCGGGGAAGCTGA
CGTCCTTTCCATGGCTGCTCGCCTGTGTTGCCACCTGGATTCTGCGCGGGACGTCCTTCTGCTACGTCCC
TTCGGCCCTCAATCCAGCGGACCTTCCTTCCCGCGGCCTGCTGCCGGCTCTGCGGCCTCTTCCGCGTCTT
CGCCTTCGCCCTCAGACGAGTCGGATCTCCCTTTGGGCCGCCTCCCCGCCTGGAATTCGAGCTCGGTACC
TTTAAGACCAATGACTTACAAGGCAGCTGTAGATCTTAGCCACTTTTTAAAAGAAAAGGGGGGACTGGAA
GGGCTAATTCACTCCCAACGAAGACAAGATGGGATCAATTCACCATGGGAATAACTTCGTATAGCATACA
TTATACGAAGTTATGCTGCTTTTTGCTTGTACTGGGTCTCTCTGGTTAGACCAGATCTGAGCCTGGGAGC
TCTCTGGCTAACTAGGGAACCCACTGCTTAAGCCTCAATAAAGCTTGCCTTGAGTGCTTCAAGTAGTGTG
TGCCCGTCTGTTGTGTGACTCTGGTAACTAGAGATCCCTCAGACCCTTTTAGTCAGTGTGGAAAATCTCT
AGCAGCATCTAGTTGAATCGCCAGTGTGTCGAGCTAGCAGATCTTTTTCCCTCTGCCAAAAATTATGGGG
ACATCATGAAGCCCCTTGAGCATCTGACTTCTGGCTAATAAAGGAAATTTATTTTCATTGCAATAGTGTG
TTGGAATTTTTTGTGTCTCTCACTCGGAAGGACATATGGGAGGGCAAATCATTTAAAACATCAGAATGAG
TATTTGGTTTAGAGTTTGGCAACATATGCCCATATGCTGGCTGCCATGAACAAAGGTTGGCTATAAAGAG
GTCATCAGTATATGAAACAGCCCCCTGCTGTCCATTCCTTATTCCATAGAAAAGCCTTGACTTGAGGTTA
GATTTTTTTTATATTTTGTTTTGTGTTATTTTTTTCTTTAACATCCCTAAAATTTTCCTTACATGTTTTA
CTAGCCAGATTTTTCCTCCTCTCCTGACTACTCCCAGTCATAGCTGTCCCTCTTCTCTTATGGAGATCCC
TCGACCTGCAGCCCAAGCTTGGCGTAATCATGGTCATAGCTGTTTCCTGTGTGAAATTGTTATCCGCTCA
CAATTCCACACAACATACGAGCCGGAAGCATAAAGTGTAAAGCCTGGGGTGCCTAATGAGTGAGCTAACT
CACATTAATTGCGTTGCGCTCACTGCCCGCTTTCCAGTCGGGAAACCTGTCGTGCCAGCGGATCCGCATC
TCAATTAGTCAGCAACCATAGTCCCGCCCCTAACTCCGCCCATCCCGCCCCTAACTCCGCCCAGTTCCGC
CCATTCTCCGCCCCATGGCTGACTAATTTTTTTTATTTATGCAGAGGCCGAGGCCGCCTCGGCCTCTGAG
CTATTCCAGAAGTAGTGAGGAGGCTTTTTTGGAGGCCTAGGCTTTTGCAAAAAGCTAACTTGTTTATTGC
AGCTTATAATGGTTACAAATAAAGCAATAGCATCACAAATTTCACAAATAAAGCATTTTTTTCACTGCAT
TCTAGTTGTGGTTTGTCCAAACTCATCAATGTATCTTATCATGTCTGGATCCGCTGCATTAATGAATCGG
CCAACGCGCGGGGAGAGGCGGTTTGCGTATTGGGCGCTCTTCCGCTTCCTCGCTCACTGACTCGCTGCGC
TCGGTCGTTCGGCTGCGGCGAGCGGTATCAGCTCACTCAAAGGCGGTAATACGGTTATCCACAGAATCAG
GGGATAACGCAGGAAAGAACATGTGAGCAAAAGGCCAGCAAAAGGCCAGGAACCGTAAAAAGGCCGCGTT
GCTGGCGTTTTTCCATAGGCTCCGCCCCCCTGACGAGCATCACAAAAATCGACGCTCAAGTCAGAGGTGG
CGAAACCCGACAGGACTATAAAGATACCAGGCGTTTCCCCCTGGAAGCTCCCTCGTGCGCTCTCCTGTTC
CGACCCTGCCGCTTACCGGATACCTGTCCGCCTTTCTCCCTTCGGGAAGCGTGGCGCTTTCTCATAGCTC
ACGCTGTAGGTATCTCAGTTCGGTGTAGGTCGTTCGCTCCAAGCTGGGCTGTGTGCACGAACCCCCCGTT
CAGCCCGACCGCTGCGCCTTATCCGGTAACTATCGTCTTGAGTCCAACCCGGTAAGACACGACTTATCGC
CACTGGCAGCAGCCACTGGTAACAGGATTAGCAGAGCGAGGTATGTAGGCGGTGCTACAGAGTTCTTGAA
GTGGTGGCCTAACTACGGCTACACTAGAAGAACAGTATTTGGTATCTGCGCTCTGCTGAAGCCAGTTACC
TTCGGAAAAAGAGTTGGTAGCTCTTGATCCGGCAAACAAACCACCGCTGGTAGCGGTGGTTTTTTTGTTT
GCAAGCAGCAGATTACGCGCAGAAAAAAAGGATCTCAAGAAGATCCTTTGATCTTTTCTACGGGGTCTGA
CGCTCAGTGGAACGAAAACTCACGTTAAGGGATTTTGGTCATGAGATTATCAAAAAGGATCTTCACCTAG
ATCCTTTTAAATTAAAAATGAAGTTTTAAATCAATCTAAAGTATATATGAGTAAACTTGGTCTGACAGTT
ACCAATGCTTAATCAGTGAGGCACCTATCTCAGCGATCTGTCTATTTCGTTCATCCATAGTTGCCTGACT
CCCCGTCGTGTAGATAACTACGATACGGGAGGGCTTACCATCTGGCCCCAGTGCTGCAATGATACCGCGA
GACCCACGCTCACCGGCTCCAGATTTATCAGCAATAAACCAGCCAGCCGGAAGGGCCGAGCGCAGAAGTG
GTCCTGCAACTTTATCCGCCTCCATCCAGTCTATTAATTGTTGCCGGGAAGCTAGAGTAAGTAGTTCGCC
AGTTAATAGTTTGCGCAACGTTGTTGCCATTGCTACAGGCATCGTGGTGTCACGCTCGTCGTTTGGTATG
GCTTCATTCAGCTCCGGTTCCCAACGATCAAGGCGAGTTACATGATCCCCCATGTTGTGCAAAAAAGCGG
TTAGCTCCTTCGGTCCTCCGATCGTTGTCAGAAGTAAGTTGGCCGCAGTGTTATCACTCATGGTTATGGC
AGCACTGCATAATTCTCTTACTGTCATGCCATCCGTAAGATGCTTTTCTGTGACTGGTGAGTACTCAACC
AAGTCATTCTGAGAATAGTGTATGCGGCGACCGAGTTGCTCTTGCCCGGCGTCAATACGGGATAATACCG
CGCCACATAGCAGAACTTTAAAAGTGCTCATCATTGGAAAACGTTCTTCGGGGCGAAAACTCTCAAGGAT
CTTACCGCTGTTGAGATCCAGTTCGATGTAACCCACTCGTGCACCCAACTGATCTTCAGCATCTTTTACT
TTCACCAGCGTTTCTGGGTGAGCAAAAACAGGAAGGCAAAATGCCGCAAAAAAGGGAATAAGGGCGACAC
GGAAATGTTGAATACTCATACTCTTCCTTTTTCAATATTATTGAAGCATTTATCAGGGTTATTGTCTCAT
GAGCGGATACATATTTGAATGTATTTAGAAAAATAAACAAATAGGGGTTCCGCGCACATTTCCCCGAAAA
GTGCCACCTGGGTCGACATTGATTATTGACTAGTTATTAATAGTAATCAATTACGGGGTCATTAGTTCAT
AGCCCATATATGGAGTTCCGCGTTACATAACTTACGGTAAATGGCCCGCCTGGCTGACCGCCCAACGACC
CCCGCCCATTGACGTCAATAATGACGTATGTTCCCATAGTAACGCCAATAGGGACTTTCCATTGACGTCA
ATGGGTGGAGTATTTACGGTAAACTGCCCACTTGGCAGTACATCAAGTGTATCATATGCCAAGTACGCCC
CCTATTGACGTCAATGACGGTAAATGGCCCGCCTGGCATTATGCCCAGTACATGACCTTATGGGACTTTC
CTACTTGGCAGTACATCTACGTATTAGTCATCGCTATTACCATGGGAGGCGTGGCCTGGGCGGGACTGGG
GAGTGGCGAGCCCTCAGATCCTGCATATAAGCAGCTGCTTTTTGCCTGTACTGGGTCTCTCTGGTTAGAC
CAGATCTGAGCCTGGGAGCTCTCTGGCTAACTAGGGAACCCACTGCTTAAGCCTCAATAAAGCTTGCCTT
GAGTGCTTCAAGTAGTGTGTGCCCGTCTGTTGTGTGACTCTGGTAACTAGAGATCCCTCAGACCCTTTTA
GTCAGTGTGGAAAATCTCTAGCAGTGGCGCCCGAACAGGGACTTGAAAGCGAAAGGGAAACCAGAGGAGC
TCTCTCGACGCAGGACTCGGCTTGCTGAAGCGCGCACGGCAAGAGGCGAGGGGCGGCGACTGGTGAGTAC
GCCAAAAATTTTGACTAGCGGAGGCTAGAAGGAGAGAGATGGGTGCGAGAGCGTCAGTATTAAGCGGGGG
AGAATTAGATCGCGATGGGAAAAAATTCGGTTAAGGCCAGGGGGAAAGAAAAAATATAAATTAAAACATA
TAGTATGGGCAAGCAGGGAGCTAGAACGATTCGCAGTTAATACTGGCCTGTTAGAAACATCAGAAGGCTG
TAGACAAATACTGGGACAGCTACAACCATCCCTTCAGACAGGATCAGAAGAACTTAGATCATTATATAAT
ACAGTAGCAACCCTCTATTGTGTGCATCAAAGGATAGAGATAAAAGACACCAAGGAAGCTTTAGACAAGA
TAGAGGAAGAGCAAAACAAAAGTAAGAAAAAAGCACAGCAAGCAGCAGGATCTTCAGACCTGGAAATTCC
CTACAATCCCCAAAGTCAAGGAGTAGTAGAATCTATGAATAAAGAATTAAAGAAAATTATAGGACAGGTA
AGAGATCAGGCTGAACATCTTAAGACAGCAGTACAAATGGCAGTATTCATCCACAATTTTAAAAGAAAAG
GGGGGATTGGGGGGTACAGTGCAGGGGAAAGAATAGTAGACATAATAGCAACAGACATACAAACTAAAGA
ATTACAAAAACAAATTACAAAAATTCAAAATTTTCGGGTTTATTACAGGGACAGCAGAAATCCACTTTGG
AAAGGACCAGCAAAGCTCCTCTGGAAAGGTGAAGGGGCAGTAGTAATACAAGATAATAGTGACATAAAAG
TAGTGCCAAGAAGAAAAGCAAAGATCATTAGGGATTATGGAAAACAGATGGCAGGTGATGATTGTGTGGC
AAGTAGACAGGATGAGGATTAGAACATGGAAAAGTTTAGTAAAACACCATAAGGAGGAGATATGAGGGAC
AATTGGAGAAGTGAATTATATAAATATAAAGTAGTAAAAATTGAACCATTAGGAGTAGCACCCACCAAGG
CAAAGAGAAGAGTGGTGCAGAGAGAAAAAAGAGCAGTGGGAATAGGAGCTTTGTTCCTTGGGTTCTTGGG
AGCAGCAGGAAGCACTATGGGCGCAGCGTCAATGACGCTGACGGTACAGGCCAGACAATTATTGTCTGGT
ATAGTGCAGCAGCAGAACAATTTGCTGAGGGCTATTGAGGCGCAACAGCATCTGTTGCAACTCACAGTCT
GGGGCATCAAGCAGCTCCAGGCAAGAATCCTGGCTGTGGAAAGATACCTAAAGGATCAACAGCTCCTGGG
GATTTGGGGTTGCTCTGGAAAACTCATTTGCACCACTGCTGTGCCTTGGAATGCTAGTTGGAGTAATAAA
TCTCTGGAACAGATTTGGAATCACACGACCTGGATGGAGTGGGACAGAGAAATTAACAATTACACAAGCT
TAATACACTCCTTAATTGAAGAATCGCAAAACCAGCAAGAAAAGAATGAACAAGAATTATTGGAATTAGA
TAAATGGGCAAGTTTGTGGAATTGGTTTAACATAACAAATTGGCTGTGGTATATAAAATTATTCATAATG
ATAGTAGGAGGCTTGGTAGGTTTAAGAATAGTTTTTGCTGTACTTTCTATAGTGAATAGAGTTAGGCAGG
GATATTCACCATTATCGTTTCAGACCCACCTCCCAACCCCGAGGGGACCCGACAGGCCCGAAGGAATAGA
AGAAGAAGGTGGAGAGAGAGACAGAGACAGATCCATTCGATTAGTGAACGGATCTCGACGGTATCGGTTC
GGTACAACTCCCACTAGACATATCCTACTCTATCATTGATAGAGTGACCCTTCCATAGACATATCCTACT
CTATCATTGATAGAGTGACCCTTCCACTAGGTTCACTTTTCTCTATCATTGATAGGGAGTGGTAAACAAT
TGATGGACAAAATCTATCAATGATAGAGAGTGCATGTTACTAGTATTGTTCTTCTCTATCATTGATAGTG
ACTTTGCCTAATCACTTAGCAACTCTATCATTGATAGAGTTCTAGTATTAGCAAGGCCTTTCCTCTATAT
AAGGAAGTTCATTTCATTTGGAGAAGATCCCCGGGGATCCTCTAGAGTCGAATC
